Addgene plasmid #68826: hRAD18 dC2-EGFP
Purpose: Expresses human RAD18 (deleting Polymerase eta binding domain) tagged with EGFP
Depositing lab: Satoshi Tateishi. Publication: Recognition of forked and single-stranded DNA structures by human RAD18 complexed with RAD6B protein triggers its recruitment to stalled replication forks. Tsuji Y, Watanabe K, Araki K, Shinohara M, Yamagata Y, Tsurimoto T, Hanaoka F, Yamamura K, Yamaizumi M, Tateishi S. Genes Cells. 2008 Apr;13(4):343-54. doi: 10.1111/j.1365-2443.2008.01176.x. PubMed 18363965.
Backbone
  Vector backbone: pEGFP-N3
  Vector type: Mammalian Expression
  Selectable markers: Neomycin (select with G418)
Growth in bacteria
  Bacterial resistance: Kanamycin, 50 μg/mL
  Growth temperature: 37°C
  Growth strain: DH5alpha
  Copy number: High Copy
Gene/Insert
  Gene/Insert name: human RAD18 (deleting Polymerase eta binding domain) tagged with EGFP
  Species: H. sapiens (human)
  Entrez Gene: RAD18 (a.k.a. RNF73)
  Tag / fusion protein: EGFP
  Cloning method: Restriction Enzyme; 5′ cloning site XhoI (unknown if destroyed); 3′ cloning site EcoRI (unknown if destroyed)
  Sequencing primers: 5′ 5' primer for pEGFP-N3; 3′ 3' primer for pEGFP-N3
Terms and licenses: Academic/Nonprofit Terms; Industry Terms: Not Available to Industry
How to cite: hRAD18 dC2-EGFP was a gift from Satoshi Tateishi (Addgene plasmid # 68826 ; http://n2t.net/addgene:68826 ; RRID:Addgene_68826)
