[The description below was written by a language model from this plasmid's Addgene catalogue record.]
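Description:
hRAD18 dC2-EGFP is a mammalian expression plasmid built on the pEGFP-N3 backbone that produces a deletion mutant of human RAD18 (also known as RNF73) fused to EGFP. The RAD18 coding sequence, lacking the region that binds DNA polymerase eta, was inserted by restriction cloning between the XhoI and EcoRI sites of the polylinker; the record does not say whether these sites survive. In N-series EGFP vectors the insert sits upstream of the fluorescent protein, so EGFP would be expected at the C-terminus of the RAD18 mutant, although the record lists only the tag and not its position. It also does not name the promoter or give the exact boundaries of the deleted residues, and no feature table is provided; pEGFP-N vectors generally drive expression from the CMV immediate-early promoter.

The plasmid is propagated in E. coli as a high-copy construct under kanamycin selection. In mammalian cells the neomycin resistance marker allows G418 selection of stable transfectants, so the construct suits both transient and stable expression.

RAD18 is an E3 ubiquitin ligase that works with RAD6 in post-replication repair and helps bring translesion polymerases such as polymerase eta to stalled replication forks. Removing the polymerase eta-binding domain while retaining a fluorescent tag allows the subcellular localisation of the mutant to be followed by microscopy and compared with full-length RAD18. This fits the associated study of how RAD18 recognises forked and single-stranded DNA and is recruited to stalled forks, and the construct is useful for testing which RAD18 functions depend on the polymerase eta interaction.
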