>Addgene plasmid #68826 | hRAD18 dC2-EGFP | addgene partial sequence | sequence record 125265 | CMV-F 5'-CGCAAATGGGCGGTAGGCGTG-3'
AGTGAACCGTCAGATCCGCTAGCGCTACCGGACTCAGATCTCGAGATCCATTGTGGGCCTGCGAGGCCTA
GCGCTAGGCCTCGCGGGGAATTTCGAGTGGTGTTGGAGCGCCGGAGGCTAGTGGGTGGCTGACCCCCAGC
ATCCTCGGGAGCGACCATGGACTCCCTGGCCGAGTCTCGGTGGCCTCCGGGCCTGGCAGTCATGAAGACA
ATAGATGATTTGCTGCGGTGTGGAATTTGCTTCGAGTATTTCAACATTGCAATGATAATACCTCAGTGTT
CACATAACTACTGCTCTCTCTGTATAAGAAAATTTCTGTCCTATAAAACTCAGTGTCCAACTTGCTGTGT
GACTGTCACAGAGCCGGATCTGAAAAATAACCGCATATTAGATGAACTGGTAAAAAGCTTGAATTTTGCA
CGGAATCATCTGCTGCAGTTTGCTTTAGAGTCACCAGCCAAATCTCCTGCTTCTTCCTCTTCAAAGAATC
TTGCTGTCAAAGTATATACTCCTGTAGCCTCCAGACAGTCTTTAAAGCAGGGGAGCAGGTTAATGGATAA
TTTCTTGATCAGAGAAATGAGTGGTTCTACATCAGAGTTGTTGATAAAAGAAAATAAAAGCAAATTCAGC
CCTCAAAAAGAGGCGAGCCCTGCTGCAAAGACCAAAGAGACACGTTCTGTAGAAGAGATCGCTCCAGATC
CCTCAGAGGCTAAGCGTCCTGAGCCACCCTCGACATCCACTTTGAAACAAGTTACTAAAGTGGATTGTCC
TGTTTGCGGGGTTAACATTCCAGAAAGTCACATTAATAAGCATTTAGACAGCTGTTTATCACGCGAAGAG
AAGAAGGAAAGCCTCA
