>Addgene plasmid #68826 | hRAD18 dC2-EGFP | addgene partial sequence | sequence record 125270 | SV40pA-R 5'-GAAATTTGTGATGCTATTGC-3'
TAACAGTTAACAACAACAATTGCATTCATTTTATGTTTCAGGTTCAGGGGGAGGTGTGGGAGGTTTTTTA
AAGCAAGTAAAACCTCTACAAATGTGGTATGGCTGATTATGATCTAGAGTCGCGGCCGCTTTACTTGTAC
AGCTCGTCCATGCCGAGAGTGATCCCGGCGGCGGTCACGAACTCCAGCAGGACCATGTGATCGCGCTTCT
CGTTGGGGTCTTTGCTCAGGGCGGACTGGGTGCTCAGGTAGTGGTTGTCGGGCAGCAGCACGGGGCCGTC
GCCGATGGGGGTGTTCTGCTGGTAGTGGTCGGCGAGCTGCACGCTGCCGTCCTCGATGTTGTGGCGGATC
TTGAAGTTCACCTTGATGCCGTTCTTCTGCTTGTCGGCCATGATATAGACGTTGTGGCTGTTGTAGTTGT
ACTCCAGCTTGTGCCCCAGGATGTTGCCGTCCTCCTTGAAGTCGATGCCCTTCAGCTCGATGCGGTTCAC
CAGGGTGTCGCCCTCGAACTTCACCTCGGCGCGGGTCTTGTAGTTGCCGTCGTCCTTGAAGAAGATGGTG
CGCTCCTGGACGTAGCCTTCGGGCATGGCGGACTTGAAGAAGTCGTGCTGCTTCATGTGGTCGGGGTAGC
GGCTGAAGCACTGCACGCCGTAGGTCAGGGTGGTCACGAGGGTGGGCCAGGGCACGGGCAGCTTGCCGGT
GGTGCAGATGAACTTCAGGGTCAGCTTGCCGTAGGTGGCATCGCCCTCGCCCTCGCCGGACACGCTGAAC
TTGTGGCCGTTTACGTCGCCGTCCAGCTCGACCAGGATGGGCACCACCCCGGTGAACAGCTCCTCGCCCT
TGCTCACCAT
