>Addgene plasmid #68826 | hRAD18 dC2-EGFP | addgene partial sequence | sequence record 127706 | EGFP-N 5'-CGTCGCCGTCCAGCTCGACCAG-3'
GCTCCCGCCCTTGCTCACCATGGTGGCGATGGATCCCGGGCCCGCGGTACCGTCGACTGCAGAATTCCTA
TTACGCTTGTTTCTTGGTTCAATCTCAGCACTTTCAGCGGCTCTTGTGCGGCGATTCTGTCTTGGACTTA
TTTCTGTGTCTTGAAGATCGTTTTTATGTGATGCTTCCCAGGCTTCCTCTTCTTCTAAAAGATCTCTTAT
GATGTCGTGGTTTGTTACTGAGGTCATATTATCTTCCTGTCCCATGCATACAGAAGATAGCTTTTCTGTA
GATTCATCTTCTTTTGTTATTGTTACTGTTTTTTGTGACATTCCAGCAATTTTCTTGTATCCTTTTCTAG
CCTGATCCACCAGAAGCTGAAATTCACTCTTATGTTTTTTACGATATTTACTGTGGATTTCATCTATTTC
CTTTTCTGTTTGGTCCTTTGTAAAAACCATTACACTTTCATTGAGTTTACTAGCTTCAAGACGCATCCTA
GTCTTCTCTATATTTTCGATTTCTTGAACTATTTCAGCAGCTGATTTAGGATGCAAAGCATCGCATTGGG
CATTGTACATGTGTACAAATTCTTGGTGCCTTTTAATGAGCTGTTGTTTATTTCCTTGAATAGATAATCC
ATGCTCTTTTAGCTTTTTCTTTAAATCACGATCAGAGAGCAAATTATATACAGTTTTGGGCAGCGGCTTC
CTTTTGTGAACAGAACTTCTGAGGCTTTCCTTCTTCTCTTCGCGTGATAAACAGCTGTCTAAATGCTTAT
TAATGTGACTTTCTGGAATGTTAACCCCGCAAACAGGACAATCCACTTTA
